Addgene plasmid #231280: pAVEC1_C-mNeonGreen
Purpose: (Empty Backbone) For stably expressing fusion proteins with C terminally tagged mNeonGreen in plants
Depositing lab: Jacob Brunkard. Depositing organization: University of Wisconsin, Madison. Publication: Seamless, modular binary vectors for plant cell and molecular biology. Greenhalgh R, Horner W, Klimpel KA, Chatterjee S, Scarpin MR, Brunkard JO. Plant Biotechnol J. 2025 Jun 26. doi: 10.1111/pbi.70233. PubMed 40574375.
Backbone
  Vector backbone: Backbone assembled from fragments of pENTR, pEG103, and NPTII
  Vector type: Plant Expression
  Selectable markers: Basta
  Tag / fusion protein: mNeonGreen (C terminal on insert)
Growth in bacteria
  Bacterial resistance: Kanamycin, 50 μg/mL
  Growth temperature: 37°C
  Growth strain: DH5alpha
  Copy number: Unknown
Gene/Insert
  Gene/Insert name: None
  Mutation: N/A
  Tag / fusion protein: mNeonGreen (C terminal on insert)
Terms and licenses: Academic/Nonprofit Terms; Industry Terms: Not Available to Industry
Depositor comments: No gene inserted in primary locus, this is a vector backbone. pAVEC1 has a bialaphos resistance (BAR) cassette inserted in a secondary locus for glufosinate selection during plant transformation.
How to cite: pAVEC1_C-mNeonGreen was a gift from Jacob Brunkard (Addgene plasmid # 231280 ; http://n2t.net/addgene:231280 ; RRID:Addgene_231280)
