[The description below was written by a language model from this plasmid's Addgene catalogue record and pLannotate feature annotations shown in this document.]
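Description:
pAVEC1_C-mNeonGreen is an empty binary vector of about 8.3 kb for Agrobacterium-mediated stable plant transformation, designed so that a gene of interest can be expressed as a fusion carrying mNeonGreen at its C terminus. According to the record, the backbone was assembled from fragments of pENTR, pEG103 and an NPTII source. It carries two replication systems: a high-copy ColE1/pUC-type origin for propagation in E. coli, and the pVS1 module (oriV, RepA replication protein and StaA stability protein), which supports stable maintenance in Agrobacterium. Bacterial selection is by kanamycin, through an aph(3')-Ia aminoglycoside phosphotransferase gene located in the backbone.

The plant-directed region begins at two annotated copies of the octopine-type left border T-DNA repeat. No right border was picked up by the automated annotation, so its position is not stated in the record. Next to the left border, in reverse orientation, sits the secondary-locus selection cassette. Here the bar gene, encoding phosphinothricin acetyltransferase from Streptomyces hygroscopicus, is driven by the mannopine synthase promoter and closed by the mannopine synthase terminator. This gives transformed plants resistance to glufosinate (Basta/bialaphos).

The primary expression cassette uses a CaMV 35S promoter preceded by an additional 35S fragment, consistent with a duplicated-enhancer arrangement. The TMV Ω leader follows and boosts translation. A short unannotated gap then separates the leader from the mNeonGreen coding sequence and a CaMV polyadenylation signal. That gap is presumably where a coding sequence is inserted in frame upstream of the bright, fast-maturing monomeric green/yellow reporter, although the cloning sites are not described. No gene is present as supplied. The vector is suited to strong constitutive expression of fluorescently tagged proteins for localisation and cell biology studies in stably transformed plants.
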