Features (pLannotate 1.2.2; 15 found; start..end, strand, type, name):
      1..589     +  rep_origin     ori: high-copy-number ColE1/pMB1/pBR322/pUC origin of replication
    827..1456    +  CDS            pVS1 StaA: stability protein from the Pseudomonas plasmid pVS1 (Heeb et al., 2000)
   1885..2958    +  CDS            pVS1 RepA: replication protein from the Pseudomonas plasmid pVS1 (Heeb et al., 2000)
   3024..3218    +  rep_origin     pVS1 oriV: origin of replication for the Pseudomonas plasmid pVS1 (Heeb et al., 2000)
   3385..3408    +  misc_feature   LB T-DNA repeat: left border repeat from octopine Ach5 T-DNA
   3430..3453    +  misc_feature   LB T-DNA repeat: left border repeat from octopine Ach5 T-DNA
   3545..3797    -  terminator     MAS terminator: mannopine synthase terminator
   3810..4358    -  CDS            bar: PAT_STRHY - Experimental evidence at protein level: Swiss-Prot protein existence level 1. Inactivates phosphinothricin (PPT) by transfer of an acetyl group from acetyl CoA. Can also acetylate demethylphosphinothricin but not PTT or glutamate. This enzyme is an effector of phosphinothricin tripeptide (PTT or bialaphos) resistance. From Streptomyces hygroscopicus. Introduced by genetic manipulation and expressed in glufosinate-tolerant maize by Dekalb Genetics.
   4364..4744    -  promoter       MAS promoter: mannopine synthase promoter (Velten et al., 1984)
   5370..5670    +  promoter       CaMV 35S promoter (fragment): strong constitutive promoter from cauliflower mosaic virus
   5671..6012    +  promoter       CaMV 35S promoter: strong constitutive promoter from cauliflower mosaic virus
   6028..6083    +  misc_feature   TMV Ω: translational enhancer from the tobacco mosaic virus 5'-leader sequence (Gallie et al., 1988)
   6204..6908    +  CDS            mNeonGreen: mNeonGreen is a basic (constitutively fluorescent) green/yellow fluorescent protein published in 2013, derived from Branchiostoma lanceolatum. It is reported to be a very rapidly-maturing monomer with moderate acid sensitivity.
   6992..7151    +  polyA_signal   CaMV poly(A) signal (fragment): cauliflower mosaic virus polyadenylation signal
   7367..8176    +  CDS            KanR: aminoglycoside phosphotransferase; aph(3')-Ia; confers resistance to kanamycin in bacteria or G418 (Geneticin®) in eukaryotes
>Addgene plasmid #231280 | pAVEC1_C-mNeonGreen | addgene full sequence | sequence record 461061 | Addgene NGS Result
TTGAGATCCTTTTTTTCTGCGCGTAATCTGCTGCTTGCAAACAAAAAAACCACCGCTACCAGCGGTGGTT
TGTTTGCCGGATCAAGAGCTACCAACTCTTTTTCCGAAGGTAACTGGCTTCAGCAGAGCGCAGATACCAA
ATACTGTTCTTCTAGTGTAGCCGTAGTTAGGCCACCACTTCAAGAACTCTGTAGCACCGCCTACATACCT
CGCTCTGCTAATCCTGTTACCAGTGGCTGCTGCCAGTGGCGATAAGTCGTGTCTTACCGGGTTGGACTCA
AGACGATAGTTACCGGATAAGGCGCAGCGGTCGGGCTGAACGGGGGGTTCGTGCACACAGCCCAGCTTGG
AGCGAACGACCTACACCGAACTGAGATACCTACAGCGTGAGCTATGAGAAAGCGCCACGCTTCCCGAAGG
GAGAAAGGCGGACAGGTATCCGGTAAGCGGCAGGGTCGGAACAGGAGAGCGCACGAGGGAGCTTCCAGGG
GGAAACGCCTGGTATCTTTATAGTCCTGTCGGGTTTCGCCACCTCTGACTTGAGCGTCGATTTTTGTGAT
GCTCGTCAGGGGGGCGGAGCCTATGGAAAAACGCCAGCAACGCGGCCTTTTTACGGTTCCTGGCCTTTTG
CTGGCCTTTTGCTCACATGTTCTTTCCTGCGTTATCCCCTGATTCTGTGGATAACCGTATTACCGCCTTT
GAGTGACTGAAGAACCGAGCGCCGCCGTCTAAAAAGGTGATGTGTATTTGAGTAAAACAGCTTGCGTCAT
GCGGTCGCTGCGTATATGATGCGATGAGTAAATAAACAAATACGCAAGGGGAACGCATGAAGGTTATCGC
TGTACTTAACCAGAAAGGCGGGTCAGGCAAGACGACCATCGCAACCCATCTAGCCCGCGCCCTGCAACTC
GCCGGGGCCGATGTTCTGTTAGTCGATTCCGATCCCCAGGGCAGTGCCCGCGATTGGGCGGCCGTGCGGG
AAGATCAACCGCTAACCGTTGTCGGCATCGACCGCCCGACGATTGACCGCGACGTGAAGGCCATCGGCCG
GCGCGACTTCGTAGTGATCGACGGAGCGCCCCAGGCGGCGGACTTGGCTGTGTCCGCGATCAAGGCAGCC
GACTTCGTGCTGATTCCGGTGCAGCCAAGCCCTTACGACATATGGGCCACCGCCGACCTGGTGGAGCTGG
TTAAGCAGCGCATTGAGGTCACGGATGGAAGGCTACAAGCGGCCTTTGTCGTGTCGCGGGCGATCAAAGG
CACGCGCATCGGCGGTGAGGTTGCCGAGGCGCTGGCCGGGTACGAGCTGCCCATTCTTGAGTCCCGTATC
ACGCAGCGCGTGAGCTACCCAGGCACTGCCGCCGCCGGCACAACCGTTCTTGAATCAGAACCCGAGGGCG
ACGCTGCCCGCGAGGTCCAGGCGCTGGCCGCTGAAATTAAATCAAAACTCATTTGAGTTAATGAGGTAAA
GAGAAAATGAGCAAAAGCACAAACACGCTAAGTGCCGGCCGTCCGAGCGCACGCAGCAGCAAGGCTGCAA
CGTTGGCCAGCCTGGCAGACACGCCAGCCATGAAGCGGGTCAACTTTCAGTTGCCGGCGGAGGATCACAC
CAAGCTGAAGATGTACGCGGTACGCCAAGGCAAGACCATTACCGAGCTGCTATCTGAATACATCGCGCAG
CTACCAGAGTAAATGAGCAAATGAATAAATGAGTAGATGAATTTTAGCGGCTAAAGGAGGCGGCATGGAA
AATCAAGAACAACCAGGCACCGACGCCGTGGAATGCCCCATGTGTGGAGGAACGGGCGGTTGGCCAGGCG
TAAGCGGCTGGGTTGCCTGCCGGCCCTGCAATGGCACTGGAACCCCCAAGCCCGAGGAATCGGCGTGAGC
GGTCGCAAACCATCCGGCCCGGTACAAATCGGCGCGGCGCTGGGTGATGACCTGGTGGAGAAGTTGAAGG
CCGCGCAGGCCGCCCAGCGGCAACGCATCGAGGCAGAAGCACGCCCCGGTGAATCGTGGCAAGCGGCCGC
TGATCGAATCCGCAAAGAATCCCGGCAACCGCCGGCAGCCGGTGCGCCGTCGATTAGGAAGCCGCCCAAG
GGCGACGAGCAACCAGATTTTTTCGTTCCGATGCTCTATGACGTGGGCACCCGCGATAGTCGCAGCATCA
TGGACGTGGCCGTTTTCCGTCTGTCGAAGCGTGACCGACGAGCTGGCGAGGTGATCCGCTACGAGCTTCC
AGACGGGCACGTAGAGGTTTCCGCAGGGCCGGCCGGCATGGCCAGTGTGTGGGATTACGACCTGGTACTG
ATGGCGGTTTCCCATCTAACCGAATCCATGAACCGATACCGGGAAGGGAAGGGAGACAAGCCCGGCCGCG
TGTTCCGTCCACACGTTGCGGACGTACTCAAGTTCTGCCGGCGAGCCGATGGCGGAAAGCAGAAAGACGA
CCTGGTAGAAACCTGCATTCGGTTAAACACCACGCACGTTGCCATGCAGCGTACGAAGAAGGCCAAGAAC
GGCCGCCTGGTGACGGTATCCGAGGGTGAAGCCTTGATTAGCCGCTACAAGATCGTAAAGAGCGAAACCG
GGCGGCCGGAGTACATCGAGATCGAGCTAGCTGATTGGATGTACCGCGAGATCACAGAAGGCAAGAACCC
GGACGTGCTGACGGTTCACCCCGATTACTTTTTGATCGATCCCGGCATCGGCCGTTTTCTCTACCGCCTG
GCACGCCGCGCCGCAGGCAAGGCAGAAGCCAGATGGTTGTTCAAGACGATCTACGAACGCAGTGGCAGCG
CCGGAGAGTTCAAGAAGTTCTGTTTCACCGTGCGCAAGCTGATCGGGTCAAATGACCTGCCGGAGTACGA
TTTGAAGGAGGAGGCGGGGCAGGCTGGCCCGATCCTAGTCATGCGCTACCGCAACCTGATCGAGGGCGAA
GCATCCGCCGGTTCCTAATGTACGGAGCAGATGCTAGGGCAAATTGCCCTAGCAGGGGAAAAAGGTCGAA
AAGGTCTCTTTCCTGTGGATAGCACGTACATTGGGAACCCAAAGCCGTACATTGGGAACCGGAACCCGTA
CATTGGGAACCCAAAGCCGTACATTGGGAACCGGTCACACATGTAAGTGACTGATATAAAAGAGAAAAAA
GGCGATTTTTCCGCCTAAAACTCTTTAAAACTTATTAAAACTCTTAAAACCCGCCTGGCCTGTGCATAAC
TGTCTGGCCAGCGCACAGCCGAAGAGCTGCAAAAAGCGCCTACCCTTCGGTCGCTGCGCTCCCTACGCCC
CGCCGCTTCGCGTCGGCCTATCGCGGCCGCTGGCCGCTCAAAAATGGCTGGCCTACGGCCAGGCAATCTA
CCAGCGCGCGGACAAGCTAGGATTGGCAGGATATATTCAGTTGTAAATGCGAGCTGTTGGCTGGCTGGTG
GCAGGATATATTCAGTTGTAAATAAATTGACGCTTAGACAACTTAATAACACATTGCGGACGTTTTTAAT
GTACTGAATTAACGCCGAATTAATTCGAGCTCTTCTAGAGATCTGATAATTTATTTGAAAATTCATAAGA
AAAGCAAACGTTACATGAATTGATGAAACAATACAAAGACAGATAAAGCCACGCACATTTAGGATATTGG
CCGAGATTACTGAATATTGAGTAAGATCACGGAATTTCTGACAGGAGCATGTCTTCAATTCAGCCCAAAT
GGCAGTTGAAATACTCAAACCGCCCCATATGCAGGAGCGGATCATTCATTGTTTGTTTGGTTGCCTTTGC
CAACATGGGAGTCCAAGATTCTGCAGTCAAATCTCGGTGACGGGCAGGACCGGACGGGGCGGTACCGGCA
GGCTGAAGTCCAGCTGCCAGAAACCCACGTCATGCCAGTTCCCGTGCTTGAAGCCGGCCGCCCGCAGCAT
GCCGCGGGGGGCATATCCGAGCGCCTCGTGCATGCGCACGCTCGGGTCGTTGGGCAGCCCGATGACAGCG
ACCACGCTCTTGAAGCCCTGTGCCTCCAGGGACTTCAGCAGGTGGGTGTAGAGCGTGGAGCCCAGTCCCG
TCCGCTGGTGGCGGGGGGAGACGTACACGGTCGACTCGGCCGTCCAGTCGTAGGCGTTGCGTGCCTTCCA
GGGGCCAGCGTAGGCGATGCCGGCGACCTCGCCGTCCACCTCGGCGACGAGCCAGGGATAGCGCTCCCGC
AGACGGACGAGGTCGTCCGTCCACTCCTGCGGTTCCTGCGGCTCGGTACGGAAGTTGACCGTGCTTGTCT
CGATGTAGTGGTTGACGATGGTGCAGACCGCCGGCATGTCCGCCTCGGTGGCACGGCGGATGTCGGCCGG
GCGTCGTTCTGGGCTCATCGATTCGATTTGGTGTATCGAGATTGGTTATGAAATTCAGATGCTAGTGTAA
TGTATTGGTAATTTGGGAAGATATAATAGGAAGCAAGGCTATTTATCCATTTCTGAAAAGGCGAAATGGC
GTCACCGCGAGCGTCACGCGCATTCCGTTCTTGCTGTAAAGCGTTGTTTGGTACACTTTTGACTAGCGAG
GCTTGGCGTGTCAGCGTATCTATTCAAAAGTCGTTAATGGCTGCGGATCAAGAAAAAGTTGGAATAGAAA
CAGAATACCCGCGAAATTCAGGCCCGGTTGCCATGTCCTACACGCCGAAATAAACGACCAAATTAGTAGA
AAAATAAAAACTGACTCGGATACTTACGTCACGTCTTGCGCACTGATTTGAAAAATCTCAGCTCGAGGAC
TAGAGCCAAGCTGATCTCCTTTGCCCCGGAGATCACCATGGACGACTTTCTCTATCTCTACGATCTAGGA
AGAAAGTTCGACGGAGAAGGTGACGATACCATGTTCACCACCGATAATGAGAAGATTAGCCTCTTCAATT
TCAGAAAGAATGCTGACCCACAGATGGTTAGAGAGGCTTACGCGGCAGGTCTCATCAAGACGATCTACCC
GAGTAATAATCTCCAGGAGATCAAATACCTTCCCAAGAAGGTTAAAGATGCAGTCAAAAGATTCAGGACT
AACTGCATCAAGAACACAGAGAAAGATATATTTCTCAAGATCAGAAGTACTATTCCAGTATGGACGATTC
AAGGCTTGCTTCATAAACCAAGGCAAGTAATAGAGATTGGAGTCTCTAAGAAAGTAGTTCCTACTGAATC
AAAGGCCATGGAGTCAAAAATTCAGATCGAGGATCTAACAGAACTCGCCGTGAAGACTGGCGAACAGTTC
ATACAGAGTCTTTTACGACTCAATGACAAGAAGAAAATCTTCGTCAACATGGTGGAGCACGACACTCTCG
TCTACTCCAAGAATATCAAAGATACAGTCTCAGAAGACCAAAGGGCTATTGAGACTTTTCAACAAAGGGT
AATATCGGGAAACCTCCTCGGATTCCATTGCCCAGCTATCTGTCACTTCATCAAAAGGACAGTAGAAAAG
GAAGGTGGCACCTACAAATGCCATCATTGCGATAAAGGAAAGGCTATCGTTCAAGATGCCTCTGCCGACA
GTGGTCCCAAAGATGGACCCCCACCCACGAGGAGCATCGTGGAAAAAGAAGACGTTCCAACCACGTCTTC
AAAGCAAGTGGATTGATGTGATATCTCCACTGACGTAAGGGATGACGCACAATCCCACTATCCTTCGCAA
TGAGACTTTTCAACAAAGGGTAATATCGGGAAACCTCCTCGGATTCCATTGCCCAGCTATCTGTCACTTC
ATCAAAAGGACAGTAGAAAAGGAAGGTGGCACCTACAAATGCCATCATTGCGATAAAGGAAAGGCTATCG
TTCAAGATGCCTCTGCCGACAGTGGTCCCAAAGATGGACCCCCACCCACGAGGAGCATCGTGGAAAAAGA
AGACGTTCCAACCACGTCTTCAAAGCAAGTGGATTGATGTGATATCTCCACTGACGTAAGGGATGACGCA
CAATCCCACTATCCTTCGCAAGACCCTTCCTCTATATAAGGAAGTTCATTTCATTTGGAGAGAGGCCTAT
TTTTACAACAATTACCAACAACAACAAACAACAAACAACATTACAATTACTATTTACAATTACAGGCCTC
CCGGGTCAGGAAGCGAAACACCAGGAACATCAGAAAGTGCAACACCAGAATCTGGATCCGGCTCTGAAAC
TCCTGGTACTAGTGAATCGGCTACCCCTGAATCAGGGTCCTCTGTGAGTAAAGGTGAAGAAGATAACATG
GCGTCTTTGCCAGCTACTCACGAACTTCACATCTTCGGTTCTATCAACGGTGTTGATTTCGACATGGTTG
GTCAAGGAACTGGAAACCCAAACGATGGATACGAAGAACTTAACCTTAAGTCTACTAAGGGTGATCTTCA
ATTCTCTCCATGGATCTTGGTTCCTCACATTGGTTACGGTTTCCACCAGTACTTGCCTTACCCTGATGGT
ATGTCTCCTTTCCAGGCTGCTATGGTTGACGGTTCTGGTTATCAGGTTCACCGTACTATGCAGTTCGAAG
ACGGTGCTTCTTTGACTGTTAACTATCGTTATACATATGAAGGATCTCACATCAAGGGAGAAGCTCAGGT
GAAGGGAACAGGATTCCCTGCTGACGGTCCTGTTATGACTAACTCTCTCACTGCAGCTGATTGGTGTCGT
TCTAAGAAGACGTACCCAAATGATAAGACCATCATCTCCACTTTCAAATGGAGCTACACTACTGGTAATG
GAAAGAGGTACCGTTCTACTGCTAGGACTACTTACACATTCGCTAAGCCTATGGCTGCTAACTACCTCAA
GAACCAGCCAATGTACGTTTTCAGGAAGACAGAGTTGAAGCACTCTAAGACTGAGTTGAACTTCAAGGAA
TGGCAGAAGGCTTTCACTGATGTGATGGGAATGGATGAGCTCTACAAGTGAGGGTCCTCTGTCCTGATCA
CGGCCATGCTAGAGTCCGCAAAAATCACCAGTCTCTCTCTACAAATCTATCTCTCTCTATTTTTCTCCAG
AATAATGTGTGAGTAGTTCCCAGATAAGGGAATTAGGGTTCTTATAGGGTTTCGCTCATGTGTTGAGCAT
ATAAGAAACCCTTAGTATGTATTTGTATTTGTAAAATACTTCTATCAATAAAATTTCTAATTCCTAAAAC
CAAAATCCAGTGACCTGGTAACCTGGCAGGATATATGCGGTTGTAATTTTGGCAGGATATATGCGGTTGT
AATTCATTTTTATTGTCTAAATTTCTGTATTTGTTTGTTTGCAATTAGATCCACGTTGTGTCTCAAAATC
TCTGATGTTACATTGCACAAGATAAAAATATATCATCATGAACAATAAAACTGTCTGCTTACATAAACAG
TAATACAAGGGGTGTTATGAGCCATATTCAACGGGAAACGTCGAGGCCGCGATTAAATTCCAACATGGAT
GCTGATTTATATGGGTATAAATGGGCTCGCGATAATGTCGGGCAATCAGGTGCGACAATCTATCGCTTGT
ATGGGAAGCCCGATGCGCCAGAGTTGTTTCTGAAACATGGCAAAGGTAGCGTTGCCAATGATGTTACAGA
TGAGATGGTCAGACTAAACTGGCTGACGGAATTTATGCCTCTTCCGACCATCAAGCATTTTATCCGTACT
CCTGATGATGCATGGTTACTCACCACTGCGATCCCCGGAAAAACAGCATTCCAGGTATTAGAAGAATATC
CTGATTCAGGTGAAAATATTGTTGATGCGCTGGCAGTGTTCCTGCGCCGGTTGCATTCGATTCCTGTTTG
TAATTGTCCTTTTAACAGCGATCGCGTATTTCGTCTCGCTCAGGCGCAATCACGAATGAATAACGGTTTG
GTTGATGCGAGTGATTTTGATGACGAGCGTAATGGCTGGCCTGTTGAACAAGTCTGGAAAGAAATGCATA
AACTTTTGCCATTCTCACCGGATTCAGTCGTCACTCATGGTGATTTCTCACTTGATAACCTTATTTTTGA
CGAGGGGAAATTAATAGGTTGTATTGATGTTGGACGAGTCGGAATCGCAGACCGATACCAGGATCTTGCC
ATCCTATGGAACTGCCTCGGTGAGTTTTCTCCTTCATTACAGAAACGGCTTTTTCAAAAATATGGTATTG
ATAATCCTGATATGAATAAATTGCAGTTTCATTTGATGCTCGATGAGTTTTTCTAATCAGAATTGGTTAA
TTGGTTGTAACACTGGCAGAGCATTACGCTGACTTGACGGGACGGCGCAAGCTCATGACCAAAATCCCTT
AACGTGAGTTACGCGTCGTTCCACTGAGCGTCAGACCCCGTAGAAAAGATCAAAGGATCTTC
